>Addgene plasmid #166092 | pNSU299_LHS1 | addgene full sequence | sequence record 329611 | Addgene NGS Result
CACGTGCTCAATAGTCACCAATGCCCTCCCTCTTGGCCCTCTCCTTTTCTTTTTTCGACCGAATTAATTC
TTAATCGGCAAAAAAAGAAAAGCTCCGGATCAAGATTGTACGTAAGGTGACAAGCTATTTTTCAATAAAG
AATATCTTCCACTACTGCCATCTGGCGTCATAACTGCAAAGTACACATATATTACGATGCTGTTCTATTA
AATGCTTCCTATATTATATATATAGTAATGTCGTTGATCTATGGTGCACTCTCAGTACAATCTGCTCTGA
TGCCGCATAGTTAAGCCAGCCCCGACACCCGCCAACACCCGCTGACGCGCCCTGACGGGCTTGTCTGCTC
CCGGCATCCGCTTACAGACAAGCTGTGACCGTCTCCGGGAGCTGCATGTGTCAGAGGTTTTCACCGTCAT
CACCGAAACGCGCGAGACGAAAGGGCCTCGTGATACGCCTATTTTTATAGGTTAATGTCATGATAATAAT
GGTTTCTTAGACGTCAGGTGGCACTTTTCGGGGAAATGTGCGCGGAACCCCTATTTGTTTATTTTTCTAA
ATACATTCAAATATGTATCCGCTCATGAGACAATAACCCTGATAAATGCTTCAATAATATTGAAAAAGGA
AGAGTATGAGTATTCAACATTTCCGTGTCGCCCTTATTCCCTTTTTTGCGGCATTTTGCCTTCCTGTTTT
TGCTCACCCAGAAACGCTGGTGAAAGTAAAAGATGCTGAAGATCAGTTGGGTGCACGAGTGGGTTACATC
GAACTGGATCTCAACAGCGGTAAGATCCTTGAGAGTTTTCGCCCCGAAGAACGTTTTCCAATGATGAGCA
CTTTTAAAGTTCTGCTATGTGGCGCGGTATTATCCCGTATTGACGCCGGGCAAGAGCAACTCGGTCGCCG
CATACACTATTCTCAGAATGACTTGGTTGAGTACTCACCAGTCACAGAAAAGCATCTTACGGATGGCATG
ACAGTAAGAGAATTATGCAGTGCTGCCATAACCATGAGTGATAACACTGCGGCCAACTTACTTCTGACAA
CGATCGGAGGACCGAAGGAGCTAACCGCTTTTTTGCACAACATGGGGGATCATGTAACTCGCCTTGATCG
TTGGGAACCGGAGCTGAATGAAGCCATACCAAACGACGAGCGTGACACCACGATGCCTGTAGCAATGGCA
ACAACGTTGCGCAAACTATTAACTGGCGAACTACTTACTCTAGCTTCCCGGCAACAATTAATAGACTGGA
TGGAGGCGGATAAAGTTGCAGGACCACTTCTGCGCTCGGCCCTTCCGGCTGGCTGGTTTATTGCTGATAA
ATCTGGAGCCGGTGAGCGTGGGTCTCGCGGTATCATTGCAGCACTGGGGCCAGATGGTAAGCCCTCCCGT
ATCGTAGTTATCTACACGACGGGGAGTCAGGCAACTATGGATGAACGAAATAGACAGATCGCTGAGATAG
GTGCCTCACTGATTAAGCATTGGTAACTGTCAGACCAAGTTTACTCATATATACTTTAGATTGATTTAAA
ACTTCATTTTTAATTTAAAAGGATCTAGGTGAAGATCCTTTTTGATAATCTCATGACCAAAATCCCTTAA
CGTGAGTTTTCGTTCCACTGAGCGTCAGACCCCGTAGAAAAGATCAAAGGATCTTCTTGAGATCCTTTTT
TTCTGCGCGTAATCTGCTGCTTGCAAACAAAAAAACCACCGCTACCAGCGGTGGTTTGTTTGCCGGATCA
AGAGCTACCAACTCTTTTTCCGAAGGTAACTGGCTTCAGCAGAGCGCAGATACCAAATACTGTTCTTCTA
GTGTAGCCGTAGTTAGGCCACCACTTCAAGAACTCTGTAGCACCGCCTACATACCTCGCTCTGCTAATCC
TGTTACCAGTGGCTGCTGCCAGTGGCGATAAGTCGTGTCTTACCGGGTTGGACTCAAGACGATAGTTACC
GGATAAGGCGCAGCGGTCGGGCTGAACGGGGGGTTCGTGCACACAGCCCAGCTTGGAGCGAACGACCTAC
ACCGAACTGAGATACCTACAGCGTGAGCTATGAGAAAGCGCCACGCTTCCCGAAGGGAGAAAGGCGGACA
GGTATCCGGTAAGCGGCAGGGTCGGAACAGGAGAGCGCACGAGGGAGCTTCCAGGGGGAAACGCCTGGTA
TCTTTATAGTCCTGTCGGGTTTCGCCACCTCTGACTTGAGCGTCGATTTTTGTGATGCTCGTCAGGGGGG
CGGAGCCTATGGAAAAACGCCAGCAACGCGGCCTTTTTACGGTTCCTGGCCTTTTGCTGGCCTTTTGCTC
GGGGGATCTGCCAATTGAACATAACATGGTAGTTACATATACTAGTAATATGGTTCGGCACACATTAAAA
GTATAAAAACTATCTGAATTACGAATTACATATATTGGTCATAAAAATCAATCAATCATCGTGTGTTTTA
TATGTCTCTTATCTAAGTATAAGAATATCCATAGTTAATATTCACTTACGCTACCTTTTAACCTGTAATC
ATTGTCAACAGGATATGTTAACGACCCACATTGATAAACGCTAGTATTTCTTTTTCCTCTTCTTATTGGC
CGGCTGTCTCTATACTCCCCTATAGTCTGTTTCTTTTCGTTTCGATTGTCCCTATCAGTGATAGAGATGG
CGCACATGGTACGCTGTGGTGCTCGCGGCTGGGAACGAAACTCTGGGAGCTGCGATTGGCAGGGCTTGCG
GAGAAACCACAAGTTTTAGAGCTAGAAATAGCAAGTTAAAATAAGGCTAGTCCGTTATCAACTTGAAAAA
GTGGCACCGAGTCGGTGCTTTTTTCTCGAGCCATATCCAACTTCCAATTTAATCTTTCTTTTTTAATTTT
CACTTATTTGCGATACAGAAAGAAAAAAGCGATAGTAACTATTGAATTTTGTTTGGATTTGGTTAGATTA
GATATGGTTTCTCTTTATATTTACATGCTAAAAATGGGCTACACCAGAGATACATAATTAGATATATATA
CGCCAGTACACCTTATCGGCCCAAGCCTTGTCCCAAGGCAGCGTTTTGTTCTTGGAAACGCTGCCCTACA
CGTTCGCTATGCTTCAAGAACTTTTCTGAGCACTTCATGATGCATGTTTGTTCCTTATTGGTTAGCTTTG
ATGTTGTGAAGTCATTGACACAGTCTGTGAAACATCTTTCTACCAGATTAGAGTACAAACGCATGAAATC
CTTCATTTGCTTTTGTTCCACTACTTTTTGGAACTCTTGTTGTTCTTTCCTGCAGGTAGTCGTGCAATGT
ATGACTTTAAGATTTGTGAGCAGGAAGAAAAGGGAGAATCTTCTAACGATAAACCCTTGAAAAACTGGGT
AGACTACGCTATGTTGAGTTGCTACGCAGGCTGCACAATTACACGAGAATGCTCCCGCCTAGGATTTAAG
GCTAAGGGACGTGCAATGCAGACGACAGATCTAAATGACCGTGTCGGTGAAGTGTTCGCCAAACTTTTCG
GTTAACACATGCAGTGATGCACGCGCGATGGTGCTAAGTTACATATATATATATATGTATAGCCATAGTG
ATGTCTAAGTAACCTTTATGGTATATTTCTTAATGTGGAAAGATACTAGCGCGCGCACCCACACACAAGC
TTCGTCTTTTCTTGAAGAAAAGAGGAAGCTCGCTAAATGGGATTCCACTTTCCGTTCCCTGCCAGCTGAT
GGAAAAAGGTTAGTGGAACGATGAAGAATAAAAAGAGAGATCCACTGAGGTGAAATTTCAGCTGACAGCG
AGTTTCATGATCGTGATGAACAATGGTAACGAGTTGTGGCTGTTGCCAGGGAGGGTGGTTCTCAACTTTT
AATGTATGGCCAAATCGCTACTTGGGTTTGTTATATAACAAAGAAGAAATAATGAACTGATTCTCTTCCT
CCTTCTTGTCCTTTCTTAATTCTGTTGTAATTACCTTCCTTTGTAATTTTTTTTGTAATTATTCTTCTTA
ATAATCCAAACAAACACACATATTACAATATATTAAAATGTCTAGATTAGATAAAAGTAAAGTGATTAAC
AGCGCATTAGAGCTGCTTAATGAGGTCGGAATCGAAGGTTTAACAACCCGTAAACTCGCCCAGAAGCTAG
GTGTAGAGCAGCCTACATTGTATTGGCATGTAAAAAATAAGCGGGCTTTGCTCGACGCCTTAGCCATTGA
GATGTTAGATAGGCACCATACTCACTTTTGCCCTTTAGAAGGGGAAAGCTGGCAAGATTTTTTACGTAAT
AACGCTAAAAGTTTTAGATGTGCTTTACTAAGTCATCGCGATGGAGCAAAAGTACATTTAGGTACACGGC
CTACAGAAAAACAGTATGAAACTCTCGAAAATCAATTAGCCTTTTTATGCCAACAAGGTTTTTCACTAGA
GAATGCATTATATGCACTCAGCGCTGTGGGGCATTTTACTTTAGGTTGCGTATTGGAAGATCAAGAGCAT
CAAGTCGCTAAAGAAGAAAGGGAAACACCTACTACTGATAGTATGCCGCCATTATTACGACAAGCTATCG
AATTATTTGATCACCAAGGTGCAGAGCCAGCCTTCTTATTCGGCCTTGAATTGATCATATGCGGATTAGA
AAAACAACTTAAATGTGAAAGTGGGTCTTAAGTCTGAAGAATGAATGATTTGATGATTTCTTTTTCCCTC
CATTTTTCTTACTGAATATATCAATGATATAGACTTGTATAGTTTATTATTTCAAATTAAGTAGCTATAT
ATAGTCAAGATAACGTTTGTTTGACACGATTACATTATTCGTCGACATCTTTTTTCAGCCTGTCGTGGTA
GCAATTTGAGGAGTATTATTAATTGAATAGGTTCATTTTGCGCTCGCATAAACAGTTTTCGTCAGGGACA
GTATGTTGGAATGAGTGGTAATTAATGGTGACATGACATGTTATAGCAATAACCTTGATGTTTACATCGT
AGTTTAATGTACACCCCGCGAATTCGTTCAAGTAGGAGTGCACCAATTGCAAAGGGAAAAGCTGAATGGG
CAGTTCGAACCGCGGTCTTTCCTGCGTTATCCCCTGATTCTGTGGATAACCGTATTACCGCCTTTGAGTG
AGCTGATACCGCTCGCCGCAGCCGAACGACCGAGCGCAGCGAGTCAGTGAGCGAGGAAGCGGAAGAGCGC
CCAATACGCAAACCGCCTCTCCCCGCGCGTTGGCCGATTCATTAATGCAGCTGGCACGACAGGTTTCCCG
ACTGGAAAGCGGGCAGTGAGCGCAACGCAATTAATGTGAGTTAGCTCACTCATTAGGCACCCCAGGCTTT
ACACTTTATGCTTCCGGCTCGTATGTTGTGTGGAATTGTGAGCGGATAACAATTTCACACAGGAAACAGC
TATGACCATGATTACGCCAAGCGCGCAATTAACCCTCACTAAAGGGAACAAAAGCTGGAGCTCATAGCTT
CAAAATGTTTCTACTCCTTTTTTACTCTTCCAGATTTTCTCGGACTCCGCGCATCGCCGTACCACTTCAA
AACACCCAAGCACAGCATACTAAATTTCCCCTCTTTCTTCCTCTAGGGTGTCGTTAATTACCCGTACTAA
AGGTTTGGAAAAGAAAAAAGAGACCGCCTCGTTTCTTTTTCTTCGTCGAAAAAGGCAATAAAAATTTTTA
TCACGTTTCTTTTTCTTGAAAATTTTTTTTTTGATTTTTTTCTCTTTCGATGACCTCCCATTGATATTTA
AGTTAATAAACGGTCTTCAATTTCTCAAGTTTCAGTTTCATTTTTCTTGTTCTATTACAACTTTTTTTAC
TTCTTGCTCATTAGAAAGAAAGCATAGCAATCTAATCTAAGTTTTCTAGAACTAGTGGATCCCCCGGGAA
AAATGGACAAGAAGTACTCCATTGGGCTCGATATCGGCACAAACAGCGTCGGTTGGGCCGTCATTACGGA
CGAGTACAAGGTGCCGAGCAAAAAATTCAAAGTTCTGGGCAATACCGATCGCCACAGCATAAAGAAGAAC
CTCATTGGCGCCCTCCTGTTCGACTCCGGGGAGACGGCCGAAGCCACGCGGCTCAAAAGAACAGCACGGC
GCAGATATACCCGCAGAAAGAATCGGATCTGCTACCTGCAGGAGATCTTTAGTAATGAGATGGCTAAGGT
GGATGACTCTTTCTTCCATAGGCTGGAGGAGTCCTTTTTGGTGGAGGAGGATAAAAAGCACGAGCGCCAC
CCAATCTTTGGCAATATCGTGGACGAGGTGGCGTACCATGAAAAGTACCCAACCATATATCATCTGAGGA
AGAAGCTTGTAGACAGTACTGATAAGGCTGACTTGCGGTTGATCTATCTCGCGCTGGCGCATATGATCAA
ATTTCGGGGACACTTCCTCATCGAGGGGGACCTGAACCCAGACAACAGCGATGTCGACAAACTCTTTATC
CAACTGGTTCAGACTTACAATCAGCTTTTCGAAGAGAACCCGATCAACGCATCCGGAGTTGACGCCAAAG
CAATCCTGAGCGCTAGGCTGTCCAAATCCCGGCGGCTCGAAAACCTCATCGCACAGCTCCCTGGGGAGAA
GAAGAACGGCCTGTTTGGTAATCTTATCGCCCTGTCACTCGGGCTGACCCCCAACTTTAAATCTAACTTC
GACCTGGCCGAAGATGCCAAGCTTCAACTGAGCAAAGACACCTACGATGATGATCTCGACAATCTGCTGG
CCCAGATCGGCGACCAGTACGCAGACCTTTTTTTGGCGGCAAAGAACCTGTCAGACGCCATTCTGCTGAG
TGATATTCTGCGAGTGAACACGGAGATCACCAAAGCTCCGCTGAGCGCTAGTATGATCAAGCGCTATGAT
GAGCACCACCAAGACTTGACTTTGCTGAAGGCCCTTGTCAGACAGCAACTGCCTGAGAAGTACAAGGAAA
TTTTCTTCGATCAGTCTAAAAATGGCTACGCCGGATACATTGACGGCGGAGCAAGCCAGGAGGAATTTTA
CAAATTTATTAAGCCCATCTTGGAAAAAATGGACGGCACCGAGGAGCTGCTGGTAAAGCTTAACAGAGAA
GATCTGTTGCGCAAACAGCGCACTTTCGACAATGGAAGCATCCCCCACCAGATTCACCTGGGCGAACTGC
ACGCTATCCTCAGGCGGCAAGAGGATTTCTACCCCTTTTTGAAAGATAACAGGGAAAAGATTGAGAAAAT
CCTCACATTTCGGATACCCTACTATGTAGGCCCCCTCGCCCGGGGAAATTCCAGATTCGCGTGGATGACT
CGCAAATCAGAAGAGACCATCACTCCCTGGAACTTCGAGGAAGTCGTGGATAAGGGGGCCTCTGCCCAGT
CCTTCATCGAAAGGATGACTAACTTTGATAAAAATCTGCCTAACGAAAAGGTGCTTCCTAAACACTCTCT
GCTGTACGAGTACTTCACAGTTTATAACGAGCTCACCAAGGTCAAATACGTCACAGAAGGGATGAGAAAG
CCAGCATTCCTGTCTGGAGAGCAGAAGAAAGCTATCGTGGACCTCCTCTTCAAGACGAACCGGAAAGTTA
CCGTGAAACAGCTCAAAGAAGACTATTTCAAAAAGATTGAATGTTTCGACTCTGTTGAAATCAGCGGAGT
GGAGGATCGCTTCAACGCATCCCTGGGAACGTATCACGATCTCCTGAAAATCATTAAAGACAAGGACTTC
CTGGACAATGAGGAGAACGAGGACATTCTTGAGGACATTGTCCTCACCCTTACGTTGTTTGAAGATAGGG
AGATGATTGAAGAACGCTTGAAAACTTACGCTCATCTCTTCGACGACAAAGTCATGAAACAGCTCAAGAG
GCGCCGATATACAGGATGGGGGCGGCTGTCAAGAAAACTGATCAATGGGATCCGAGACAAGCAGAGTGGA
AAGACAATCCTGGATTTTCTTAAGTCCGATGGATTTGCCAACCGGAACTTCATGCAGTTGATCCATGATG
ACTCTCTCACCTTTAAGGAGGACATCCAGAAAGCACAAGTTTCTGGCCAGGGGGACAGTCTTCACGAGCA
CATCGCTAATCTTGCAGGTAGCCCAGCTATCAAAAAGGGAATACTGCAGACCGTTAAGGTCGTGGATGAA
CTCGTCAAAGTAATGGGAAGGCATAAGCCCGAGAATATCGTTATCGAGATGGCCCGAGAGAACCAAACTA
CCCAGAAGGGACAGAAGAACAGTAGGGAAAGGATGAAGAGGATTGAAGAGGGTATAAAAGAACTGGGGTC
CCAAATCCTTAAGGAACACCCAGTTGAAAACACCCAGCTTCAGAATGAGAAGCTCTACCTGTACTACCTG
CAGAACGGCAGGGACATGTACGTGGATCAGGAACTGGACATCAATCGGCTCTCCGACTACGACGTGGATC
ATATCGTGCCCCAGTCTTTTCTCAAAGATGATTCTATTGATAATAAAGTGTTGACAAGATCCGATAAAAA
TAGAGGGAAGAGTGATAACGTCCCCTCAGAAGAAGTTGTCAAGAAAATGAAAAATTATTGGCGGCAGCTG
CTGAACGCCAAACTGATCACACAACGGAAGTTCGATAATCTGACTAAGGCTGAACGAGGTGGCCTGTCTG
AGTTGGATAAAGCCGGCTTCATCAAAAGGCAGCTTGTTGAGACACGCCAGATCACCAAGCACGTGGCCCA
AATTCTCGATTCACGCATGAACACCAAGTACGATGAAAATGACAAACTGATTCGAGAGGTGAAAGTTATT
ACTCTGAAGTCTAAGCTGGTCTCAGATTTCAGAAAGGACTTTCAGTTTTATAAGGTGAGAGAGATCAACA
ATTACCACCATGCGCATGATGCCTACCTGAATGCAGTGGTAGGCACTGCACTTATCAAAAAATATCCCAA
GCTTGAATCTGAATTTGTTTACGGAGACTATAAAGTGTACGATGTTAGGAAAATGATCGCAAAGTCTGAG
CAGGAAATAGGCAAGGCCACCGCTAAGTACTTCTTTTACAGCAATATTATGAATTTTTTCAAGACCGAGA
TTACACTGGCCAATGGAGAGATTCGGAAGCGACCACTTATCGAAACAAACGGAGAAACAGGAGAAATCGT
GTGGGACAAGGGTAGGGATTTCGCGACAGTCCGGAAGGTCCTGTCCATGCCGCAGGTGAACATCGTTAAA
AAGACCGAAGTACAGACCGGAGGCTTCTCCAAGGAAAGTATCCTCCCGAAAAGGAACAGCGACAAGCTGA
TCGCACGCAAAAAAGATTGGGACCCCAAGAAATACGGCGGATTCGATTCTCCTACAGTCGCTTACAGTGT
ACTGGTTGTGGCCAAAGTGGAGAAAGGGAAGTCTAAAAAACTCAAAAGCGTCAAGGAACTGCTGGGCATC
ACAATCATGGAGCGATCAAGCTTCGAAAAAAACCCCATCGACTTTCTCGAGGCGAAAGGATATAAAGAGG
TCAAAAAAGACCTCATCATTAAGCTTCCCAAGTACTCTCTCTTTGAGCTTGAAAACGGCCGGAAACGAAT
GCTCGCTAGTGCGGGCGAGCTGCAGAAAGGTAACGAGCTGGCACTGCCCTCTAAATACGTTAATTTCTTG
TATCTGGCCAGCCACTATGAAAAGCTCAAAGGGTCTCCCGAAGATAATGAGCAGAAGCAGCTGTTCGTGG
AACAACACAAACACTACCTTGATGAGATCATCGAGCAAATAAGCGAATTCTCCAAAAGAGTGATCCTCGC
CGACGCTAACCTCGATAAGGTGCTTTCTGCTTACAATAAGCACAGGGATAAGCCCATCAGGGAGCAGGCA
GAAAACATTATCCACTTGTTTACTCTGACCAACTTGGGCGCGCCTGCAGCCTTCAAGTACTTCGACACCA
CCATAGACAGAAAGCGGTACACCTCTACAAAGGAGGTCCTGGACGCCACACTGATTCATCAGTCAATTAC
GGGGCTCTATGAAACAAGAATCGACCTCTCTCAGCTCGGTGGAGACAGCAGGGCTGACCCCAAGAAGAAG
AGGAAGGTGTGATCTCTTCTCGAGTCATGTAATTAGTTATGTCACGCTTACATTCACGCCCTCCCCCCAC
ATCCGCTCTAACCGAAAAGGAAGGAGTTAGACAACCTGAAGTCTAGGTCCCTATTTATTTTTTTATAGTT
ATGTTAGTATTAAGAACGTTATTTATATTTCAAATTTTTCTTTTTTTTCTGTACAGACGCGTGTACGCAT
GTAACATTATACTGAAAACCTTGCTTGAGAAGGTTTTGGGACGCTCGAAGGCTTTAATTTGCGGCCGGTA
CCCAATTCGCCCTATAGTGAGTCGTATTACGCGCGCTCACTGGCCGTCGTTTTACAACGTCGTGACTGGG
AAAACCCTGGCGTTACCCAACTTAATCGCCTTGCAGCACATCCCCCTTTCGCCAGCTGGCGTAATAGCGA
AGAGGCCCGCACCGATCGCCCTTCCCAACAGTTGCGCAGCCTGAATGGCGAATGG
[124 nt withheld, positions 10486-10609]
C
[91 nt withheld, positions 10611-10701]
A
[49 nt withheld, positions 10703-10751]
CCTTTGACGTTGGAGTCCACGTTCTTT
[37 nt withheld, positions 10779-10815]
ACCCTATCTCGGTCTATTCTTTTGATTTATAAGGGATTTTGCCGATTTCGGCCTATTGGTTAAAAAATGA
GCTGATTTAACAAAAATTTAACGCGAATTTTAACAAAATATTAACGCTTACAATTTCCTGATGCGGTATT
TTCTCCTTACGCATCTGTGCGGTATTTCACACCGCATAGATCGGCAAGTGCACAAACAATACTTAAATAA
ATACTACTCAGTAATAACCTATTTCTTAGCATTTTTGACGAAATTTGCTATTTTGTTAGAGTCTTTTACA
CCATTTGTCTCCACACCTCCGCTTACATCAACACCAATAACGCCATTTAATCTAAGCGCATCACCAACAT
TTTCTGGCGTCAGTCCACCAGCTAACATAAAATGTAAGCTTTCGGGGCTCTCTTGCCTTCCAACCCAGTC
AGAAATCGAGTTCCAATCCAAAAGTTCACCTGTCCCACCTGCTTCTGAATCAAACAAGGGAATAAACGAA
TGAGGTTTCTGTGAAGCTGCACTGAGTAGTATGTTGCAGTCTTTTGGAAATACGAGTCTTTTAATAACTG
GCAAACCGAGGAACTCTTGGTATTCTTGCCACGACTCATCTCCATGCAGTTGGACGATATCAATGCCGTA
ATCATTGACCAGAGCCAAAACATCCTCCTTAGGTTGATTACGAAACACGCCAACCAAGTATTTCGGAGTG
CCTGAACTATTTTTATATGCTTTTACAAGACTTGAAATTTTCCTTGCAATAACCGGGTCAATTGTTCTCT
TTCTATTGGGCACACATATAATACCCAGCAAGTCAGCATCGGAATCTAGAGCACATTCTGCGGCCTCTGT
GCTCTGCAAGCCGCAAACTTTCACCAATGGACCAGAACTACCTGTGAAATTAATAACAGACATACTCCAA
GCTGCCTTTGTGTGCTTAATCACGTATACT
Features (pLannotate 1.2.2; 27 found; start..end, strand, type, name):
    250..299     -  misc_feature   bom (fragment): basis of mobility region from pBR322
    401..436     -  CDS            rop (fragment): Rop protein, which maintains plasmids at low copy number; rop
    531..635     +  promoter       AmpR promoter: bla
    636..1496    +  CDS            AmpR: β-lactamase; bla; confers resistance to ampicillin, carbenicillin, and related antibiotics
   1667..2255    +  rep_origin     ori: high-copy-number ColE1/pMB1/pBR322/pUC origin of replication
   2315..2721    +  promoter       RPR1 promoter: RPR1; promoter for the S. cerevisiae RNase P RNA gene
   2743..2818    +  misc_RNA       gRNA scaffold: guide RNA scaffold for the Streptococcus pyogenes CRISPR/Cas9 system
   2831..2893    +  terminator     RPR1 terminator: transcription terminator for the S. cerevisiae RNase P RNA gene
   3026..3268    -  CDS            TIM9 (fragment): TIM9_YEAST - Experimental evidence at protein level: Swiss-Prot protein existence level 1. Mitochondrial intermembrane chaperone that participates in the import and insertion of multi-pass transmembrane proteins into the mitochondrial inner membrane. Also required for the transfer of beta- barrel precursors from the TOM complex to the sorting and assembly machinery (SAM complex) of the outer membrane. Acts as a chaperone-like protein that protects the hydrophobic precursors from aggregation and guide them through the mitochondrial intermembrane space. Compared to TIM10, it may have a strong st
   3278..3502    +  CDS            NNR2 (fragment): NNRD_YEAST - Experimental evidence at protein level: Swiss-Prot protein existence level 1. Catalyzes the dehydration of the S-form of NAD(P)HX at the expense of ATP, which is converted to ADP. Together with NAD(P)HX epimerase, which catalyzes the epimerization of the S- and R-forms, the enzyme allows the repair of both epimers of NAD(P)HX, a damaged form of NAD(P)H that is a result of enzymatic or heat-dependent hydration. From Saccharomyces cerevisiae (strain ATCC 204508 / S288c) (Baker's yeast).
   4028..4651    +  CDS            TetR: tetracycline repressor TetR; tetR from transposon Tn10; TetR binds to the tetracycline operator tetO to inhibit transcription. This inhibition can be relieved by adding tetracycline or doxycycline.
   5056..5175    +  rep_origin     RSF ori (fragment): Plasmids containing the RSF 1030 origin of replication can be propagated in E. coli cells that contain additional plasmids with compatible origins.
   5177..5269    +  CDS            lacI (fragment): lac repressor; lacI; The lac repressor binds to the lac operator to inhibit transcription in E. coli. This inhibition can be relieved by adding lactose or isopropyl-β-D-thiogalactopyranoside (IPTG).
   5282..5303    +  protein_bind   CAP binding site: CAP binding activates transcription in the presence of cAMP. E. coli catabolite activator protein
   5318..5348    +  promoter       lac promoter: promoter for the E. coli lac operon
   5352..5374    +  protein_bind   lac operator (fragment): The lac repressor binds to the lac operator to inhibit transcription in E. coli. This inhibition can be relieved by adding lactose or isopropyl-β-D-thiogalactopyranoside (IPTG). lac repressor encoded by lacI
   5417..5435    +  promoter       T3 promoter: promoter for bacteriophage T3 RNA polymerase
   5453..5851    +  promoter       TEF1 promoter: S. cerevisiae TEF1; promoter for EF-1α
   5855..5878    +  misc_feature   MCS (fragment): pBluescript multiple cloning site
   5883..9986    +  CDS            cas9: CAS9_STRP1 - Also known as csn1 From Streptococcus pyogenes serotype M1.
  10035..10282   +  terminator     CYC1 terminator: S. cerevisiae CYC1; transcription terminator for CYC1
  10301..10319   -  promoter       T7 promoter: promoter for bacteriophage T7 RNA polymerase
  10327..10482   +  CDS            lacZα (fragment): LacZα fragment of β-galactosidase; lacZ fragment
  10486..10914   +  rep_origin     f1 ori (sequence partly withheld): f1 bacteriophage origin of replication; arrow indicates direction of (+) strand synthesis
  10942..10993   -  misc_feature   bom (fragment): basis of mobility region from pBR322
  11044..11718   -  CDS            TRP1: phosphoribosylanthranilate isomerase, required for tryptophan biosynthesis; S. cerevisiae TRP1; yeast auxotrophic marker
  11719..111     -  promoter       TRP1 promoter (across the origin): S. cerevisiae TRP1
