[The description below was written by a language model from this plasmid's Addgene catalogue record and pLannotate feature annotations shown in this document.]
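Description:
pNSU299_LHS1 is an 11.8 kb yeast CRISPR plasmid that combines constitutive Streptococcus pyogenes Cas9 expression with a tetracycline-inducible guide RNA targeting the S. cerevisiae LHS1 gene (YKL073W, also known as CER1 or SSI1). It is maintained in E. coli at high copy through a ColE1/pUC-type origin with ampicillin resistance (bla), and it also carries an f1 phage origin and remnants of the pBluescript-style lac/lacZα region with flanking T3 and T7 promoters. TRP1, with its own promoter, provides tryptophan prototrophy selection in yeast. The listed backbone is pRS414, normally a centromeric vector, but the feature table shows no CEN/ARS element. This fits the depositor's comment that the plasmid is used as an integrating construct, linearized within TRP1 before transformation. The comment names chromosome V as the integration site, which the record does not otherwise explain.

Cas9 is driven by the strong constitutive TEF1 promoter and terminated by the CYC1 terminator. The guide cassette uses the RNA polymerase III RPR1 promoter, followed by the LHS1 spacer (inserted by Gibson cloning, and falling in the short unannotated gap before the scaffold), the S. pyogenes gRNA scaffold and the RPR1 terminator. A TetR coding sequence is also present. The catalogue describes the guide promoter as tet-inducible, implying TetR represses sgRNA transcription until tetracycline or a related inducer is added, although no tetO operator is separately annotated, nor is the promoter driving TetR. The small TIM9 and NNR2 fragments are probably yeast genomic sequence carried along with regulatory regions. The guide binds the minus strand of chromosome XI within LHS1, and the plasmid is intended for inducible double-strand break formation at that locus in yeast.
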