Addgene plasmid #166092: pNSU299_LHS1
Purpose: Plasmid for constituive spCas9 and tet-inducible LHS1 targeting sgRNA expression for double stranded break formation in yeast
Depositing lab: Rebecca Burgess. Depositing organization: Stevenson University.
Backbone
  Vector backbone: pRS414
  Backbone manufacturer: Smith JD et al 2016. PMID 26956608
  Vector type: Yeast Expression, CRISPR
  Selectable markers: TRP1
Growth in bacteria
  Bacterial resistance: Ampicillin, 100 μg/mL
  Growth temperature: 37°C
  Growth strain: DH5alpha
  Copy number: High Copy
Gene/Insert
  Gene/Insert name: LHS1
  gRNA/shRNA sequence: GGCTTGCGGAGAAACCACAA
  Species: S. cerevisiae (budding yeast)
  Entrez Gene: LHS1 (a.k.a. YKL073W, CER1, SSI1)
  Promoter: Tet-inducible
  Cloning method: Gibson Cloning
Resource information
  A portion of this plasmid was derived from a plasmid made by: Jim Haber/Neal Sugawara
Terms and licenses: Academic/Nonprofit Terms; Industry Terms: Not Available to Industry
Depositor comments: gRNA Binding Coordinates: chrXI:296533..296552 (- strand) This is a yeast integration plasmid, and should be linearized with BstZ17I (or elsewhere within the TRP1 gene) before transformation for integration into Chromosome V of the yeast genome
How to cite: pNSU299_LHS1 was a gift from Rebecca Burgess (Addgene plasmid # 166092 ; http://n2t.net/addgene:166092 ; RRID:Addgene_166092)
